Addgene plasmid #169199: hp-66%GC-20bp
Purpose: Force-activating hairpin for 3'-to-5' helicase
Depositing lab: Tom Perkins. Depositing organization: University of Colorado, Boulder. Publication: Force-Activated DNA Substrates for In Situ Generation of ssDNA and Designed ssDNA/dsDNA Structures in an Optical-Trapping Assay. Taylor AMK, Okoniewski SR, Uyetake L, Perkins TT. Methods Mol Biol. 2022;2478:273-312. doi: 10.1007/978-1-0716-2229-2_10. PubMed 36063324.
Backbone
  Vector backbone: pCR-XL-TOPO
  Backbone size w/o insert (bp): 3519
  Vector type: Unspecified
Growth in bacteria
  Bacterial resistance: Kanamycin, 50 μg/mL
  Growth temperature: 37°C
  Growth strain: DH5alpha
  Copy number: High Copy
Gene/Insert
  Gene/Insert name: 66%GC-20bp-hairpin
  Species: Synthetic
  Insert size (bp): 2927
  Cloning method: TOPO Cloning
  Sequencing primers: 5′ GGA TAA CAA TTT CAC ACA GGA AAC AGC TAT GAC; 3′ GGT AAC GCC AGG GTT TTC CCA GTC AC
Terms and licenses: Academic/Nonprofit Terms; Industry Terms: Not Available to Industry
Depositor comments: Because this sequence contains an intentional hairpin the plasmid should be cut with BstXI when sequencing this region.
How to cite: hp-66%GC-20bp was a gift from Tom Perkins (Addgene plasmid # 169199 ; http://n2t.net/addgene:169199 ; RRID:Addgene_169199)
