[The description below was written by a language model from this plasmid's Addgene catalogue record and pLannotate feature annotations shown in this document.]
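Description:
hp-66%GC-20bp is a bacterial cloning plasmid built on the pCR-XL-TOPO backbone that carries a roughly 2.9 kb synthetic insert, introduced by TOPO cloning, containing an intentional hairpin; the name indicates a 20 bp stem of 66% GC content. It is not an expression vector. It serves as a source or template of DNA for making a force-activated hairpin substrate for a 3'-to-5' helicase in single-molecule optical-trapping assays, where applied force is used to generate single-stranded DNA or defined ssDNA/dsDNA structures in situ. The full sequence is about 6.5 kb, consistent with the stated backbone and insert sizes.

The plasmid replicates in E. coli at high copy from a ColE1/pUC-type origin and is selected with kanamycin through the Tn5-derived NeoR/KanR gene. A BleoR (Zeocin resistance) gene is also annotated. Other typical TOPO-vector elements flank the cloning site: the lac promoter, operator and CAP binding site upstream, and a T7 promoter and lacZα–ccdB fusion fragments downstream. In vectors of this kind, insertion disrupts expression of the toxic ccdB fusion, which provides positive selection for recombinants.

Within the insert region, the automated annotation detects an M13 gene IV fragment, an M13 origin, a short lacI fragment and a complete tetracycline resistance (TcR) coding sequence. This suggests that the sequence surrounding the hairpin was assembled from phage- and plasmid-derived DNA, although the record does not state their role, and the hairpin itself is not annotated. The depositor notes that the hairpin interferes with sequencing, so the plasmid should be cut with BstXI before this region is read.
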