Features (pLannotate 1.2.2; 17 found; start..end, strand, type, name):
     36..847     +  CDS            M13 gene IV (fragment) (sequence partly withheld): pIV; IV; phage assembly
    835..1215    +  rep_origin     M13 ori (sequence partly withheld): M13 bacteriophage origin of replication; arrow indicates direction of (+) strand synthesis
   1216..1285    +  CDS            lacI (fragment): lac repressor; lacI; The lac repressor binds to the lac operator to inhibit transcription in E. coli. This inhibition can be relieved by adding lactose or isopropyl-β-D-thiogalactopyranoside (IPTG).
   1456..2646    +  CDS            TcR: tetracycline efflux protein; tet; confers resistance to tetracycline
   3001..3019    -  promoter       T7 promoter: promoter for bacteriophage T7 RNA polymerase
   3022..3169    +  CDS            lacZα (fragment): LacZα fragment of β-galactosidase; lacZ fragment
   3179..3482    +  CDS            ccdB (fragment): CcdB, a bacterial toxin that poisons DNA gyrase; ccdB; Plasmids containing the ccdB gene cannot be propagated in standard E. coli strains.
   3530..3799    +  CDS            tnpA (fragment): TN5P_ECOLX - Also known as tnp. Experimental evidence at protein level: Swiss-Prot protein existence level 1. Mediates transposition of transposon Tn5 by a 'cut and paste' mechanism. First, the monomeric transposase binds the 19 bp inverted DNA repeats flanking the transposon. Then, dimerization of the DNA- bound transposase creates a synaptic DNA complex. After nicking of the first DNA strand, excision of the transposon proceeds through a series of intermediates. The transposase then mediates the insertion of the transposon at a new site by strand transfer. The activity of the wild- type tran
   3831..4625    +  CDS            NeoR/KanR: aminoglycoside phosphotransferase from Tn5; aph(3')-II (or nptII); confers resistance to neomycin, kanamycin, and G418 (Geneticin®)
   4646..4696    -  misc_feature   bom (fragment): basis of mobility region from pBR322
   4723..4811    +  promoter       AmpR promoter (fragment): bla
   4831..5205    +  CDS            BleoR: antibiotic-binding protein; Sh ble from Streptoalloteichus hindustanus; confers resistance to bleomycin, phleomycin, and Zeocin™
   5343..5931    +  rep_origin     ori: high-copy-number ColE1/pMB1/pBR322/pUC origin of replication
   6114..6206    +  CDS            lacI (fragment): lac repressor; lacI; The lac repressor binds to the lac operator to inhibit transcription in E. coli. This inhibition can be relieved by adding lactose or isopropyl-β-D-thiogalactopyranoside (IPTG).
   6219..6240    +  protein_bind   CAP binding site: CAP binding activates transcription in the presence of cAMP. E. coli catabolite activator protein
   6255..6285    +  promoter       lac promoter: promoter for the E. coli lac operon
   6293..6309    +  protein_bind   lac operator: The lac repressor binds to the lac operator to inhibit transcription in E. coli. This inhibition can be relieved by adding lactose or isopropyl-β-D-thiogalactopyranoside (IPTG). lac repressor encoded by lacI
>Addgene plasmid #169199 | hp-66%GC-20bp | addgene full sequence | sequence record 334818 | Addgene NGS Result
TCATGTCAATAATCGGCTGTCTTTCCTTATCATTCCTTCTAAATCCTCAAATGTATTATCTATTGACGGC
TCTAATCTATTAGTTGTTAGTGCTCCTAAAGATATTTTAGATAACCTTCCTCAATTCCTTTCA
[35 nt withheld, positions 134-168]
GGGTTTGATATTT
[32 nt withheld, positions 182-213]
ATTTGCTGCTGGCTCTCAGCGTGGCACTGTTGCAGGC
[41 nt withheld, positions 251-291]
TGGTGGTTCGTTCGGTATTTTTAAT
[68 nt withheld, positions 317-384]
A
[35 nt withheld, positions 386-420]
C
[38 nt withheld, positions 422-459]
G
[38 nt withheld, positions 461-498]
GATTGAGCGTCAAAATGTAGGTATTTCCATGAGCGTTTTTCCT
[38 nt withheld, positions 542-579]
C
[68 nt withheld, positions 581-648]
T
[309 nt withheld, positions 650-958]
C
[100 nt withheld, positions 960-1059]
A
[40 nt withheld, positions 1061-1100]
CCTTTGACGTTGGAGTCCACGTTCTTT
[37 nt withheld, positions 1128-1164]
ACCCTATCTCGGGCTATTCTTTTGATTTATAAGGGATTTTGCCGATTTCGGAACCACCATCAAACAGGAT
TTTCGCCTGCTGGGGCAAACCAGCGTGGACCGCTTGCTGCAACTCTCTCAGCGGGCACGGCCAGGCTCCC
GCCCTCAGCATTTGCTGCTGGACGACGTGCTCCATTTTTATGGAGCACGTCGTCCAGCAGCTTTGCTGTC
TAGAGGATCCGACTATCGACCTCAGCGCTTTAATGCGGTAGTTTATCACAGTTAAATTGCTAACGCAGTC
AGGCACCGTGTATGAAATCTAACAATGCGCTCATCGTCATCCTCGGCACCGTCACCCTGGATGCTGTAGG
CATAGGCTTGGTTATGCCGGTACTGCCGGGCCTCTTGCGGGATATCGTCCATTCCGACAGCATCGCCAGT
CACTATGGCGTGCTGCTAGCGCTATATGCGTTGATGCAATTTCTATGCGCACCCGTTCTCGGAGCACTGT
CCGACCGCTTTGGCCGCCGCCCAGTCCTGCTCGCTTCGCTACTTGGAGCCACTATCGACTACGCGATCAT
GGCGACCACACCCGTCCTGTGGATCCTCTACGCCGGACGCATCGTGGCCGGCATCACCGGCGCCACAGGT
GCGGTTGCTGGCGCCTATATCGCCGACATCACCGATGGGGAAGATCGGGCTCGCCACTTCGGGCTCATGA
GCGCTTGTTTCGGCGTGGGTATGGTGGCAGGCCCCGTGGCCGGGGGACTGTTGGGCGCCATCTCCTTGCA
TGCACCATTCCTTGCGGCGGCGGTGCTCAACGGCCTCAACCTACTACTGGGCTGCTTCCTAATGCAGGAG
TCGCATAAGGGAGAGCGTCGACCGATGCCCTTGAGAGCCTTCAACCCAGTCAGCTCCTTCCGGTGGGCGC
GGGGCATGACTATCGTCGCCGCACTTATGACTGTCTTCTTTATCATGCAACTCGTAGGACAGGTGCCGGC
AGCGCTCTGGGTCATTTTCGGCGAGGACCGCTTTCGCTGGAGCGCGACGATGATCGGCCTGTCGCTTGCG
GTATTCGGAATCTTGCACGCCCTCGCTCAAGCCTTCGTCACTGGTCCCGCCACCAAACGTTTCGGCGAGA
AGCAGGCCATTATCGCCGGCATGGCGGCCGACGCGCTGGGCTACGTCTTGCTGGCGTTCGCGACGCGAGG
CTGGATGGCCTTCCCCATTATGATTCTTCTCGCTTCCGGCGGCATCGGGATGCCCGCGTTGCAGGCCATG
CTGTCCAGGCAGGTAGATGACGACCATCAGGGACAGCTTCAAGGATCGCTCGCGGCTCTTACCAGCCTAA
CTTCGATCATTGGACCGCTGATCGTCACGGCGATTTATGCCGCCTCGGCGAGCACATGGAACGGGTTGGC
ATGGATTGTAGGCGCCGCCCTATACCTTGTCTGCCTCCCCGCGTTGCGTCGCGGTGCATGGAGCCGGGCC
ACCTCGACCTGAATGGAAGCCGGCGGCACCTCGCTAACGGATTCACCACTCCAAGAATTGGAGCCAATCA
ATTCTTGCGGAGAACTGTGAATGCGCAAACCAACCCTTGGCAGAACATATCCATCGCGTCCGCCATCTCC
AGCAGCCGCACGCGGCGCATCTCGGGCAGCGTTGGGTCCTGGCCACGGGTGCGCATGATCGTGCTCCTGT
CGTTGAGGACCCGGCTAGGCTGGCGGGGTTGCCTTACTGGTTAGCAGAATGAATCACCGATACGCGAGCG
AACGTGAAGCGACTGCAAGGGCGAATTCTGCAGATATCCATCACACTGGCGGCCGCTCGAGCATGCATCT
AGAGGGCCCAATTCGCCCTATAGTGAGTCGTATTACAATTCACTGGCCGTCGTTTTACAACGTCGTGACT
GGGAAAACCCTGGCGTTACCCAACTTAATCGCCTTGCAGCACATCCCCCTTTCGCCAGCTGGCGTAATAG
CGAAGAGGCCCGCACCGATCGCCCTTCCCAACAGTTGCGCAGCCTATACGTACGGCAGTTTAAGGTTTAC
ACCTATAAAAGAGAGAGCCGTTATCGTCTGTTTGTGGATGTACAGAGTGATATTATTGACACGCCGGGGC
GACGGATGGTGATCCCCCTGGCCAGTGCACGTCTGCTGTCAGATAAAGTCTCCCGTGAACTTTACCCGGT
GGTGCATATCGGGGATGAAAGCTGGCGCATGATGACCACCGATATGGCCAGTGTGCCGGTCTCCGTTATC
GGGGAAGAAGTGGCTGATCTCAGCCACCGCGAAAATGACATCAAAAACGCCATTAACCTGATGTTCTGGG
GAATATAAATGTCAGGCATGAGATTATCAAAAAGGATCTTCACCTAGATCCTTTTCACGTAGAAAGCCAG
TCCGCAGAAACGGTGCTGACCCCGGATGAATGTCAGCTACTGGGCTATCTGGACAAGGGAAAACGCAAGC
GCAAAGAGAAAGCAGGTAGCTTGCAGTGGGCTTACATGGCGATAGCTAGACTGGGCGGTTTTATGGACAG
CAAGCGAACCGGAATTGCCAGCTGGGGCGCCCTCTGGTAAGGTTGGGAAGCCCTGCAAAGTAAACTGGAT
GGCTTTCTTGCCGCCAAGGATCTGATGGCGCAGGGGATCAAGCTCTGATCAAGAGACAGGATGAGGATCG
TTTCGCATGATTGAACAAGATGGATTGCACGCAGGTTCTCCGGCCGCTTGGGTGGAGAGGCTATTCGGCT
ATGACTGGGCACAACAGACAATCGGCTGCTCTGATGCCGCCGTGTTCCGGCTGTCAGCGCAGGGGCGCCC
GGTTCTTTTTGTCAAGACCGACCTGTCCGGTGCCCTGAATGAACTGCAAGACGAGGCAGCGCGGCTATCG
TGGCTGGCCACGACGGGCGTTCCTTGCGCAGCTGTGCTCGACGTTGTCACTGAAGCGGGAAGGGACTGGC
TGCTATTGGGCGAAGTGCCGGGGCAGGATCTCCTGTCATCTCACCTTGCTCCTGCCGAGAAAGTATCCAT
CATGGCTGATGCAATGCGGCGGCTGCATACGCTTGATCCGGCTACCTGCCCATTCGACCACCAAGCGAAA
CATCGCATCGAGCGAGCACGTACTCGGATGGAAGCCGGTCTTGTCGATCAGGATGATCTGGACGAAGAGC
ATCAGGGGCTCGCGCCAGCCGAACTGTTCGCCAGGCTCAAGGCGAGCATGCCCGACGGCGAGGATCTCGT
CGTGACCCATGGCGATGCCTGCTTGCCGAATATCATGGTGGAAAATGGCCGCTTTTCTGGATTCATCGAC
TGTGGCCGGCTGGGTGTGGCGGACCGCTATCAGGACATAGCGTTGGCTACCCGTGATATTGCTGAAGAGC
TTGGCGGCGAATGGGCTGACCGCTTCCTCGTGCTTTACGGTATCGCCGCTCCCGATTCGCAGCGCATCGC
CTTCTATCGCCTTCTTGACGAGTTCTTCTGAATTATTAACGCTTACAATTTCCTGATGCGGTATTTTCTC
CTTACGCATCTGTGCGGTATTTCACACCGCATCAGGTGGCACTTTTCGGGGAAATGTGCGCGGAACCCCT
ATTTGTTTATTTTTCTAAATACATTCAAATATGTATCCGCTCATGAGACAATAACCCTGATAAATGCTTC
AATAATAGCACGTGAGGAGGGCCACCATGGCCAAGTTGACCAGTGCCGTTCCGGTGCTCACCGCGCGCGA
CGTCGCCGGAGCGGTCGAGTTCTGGACCGACCGGCTCGGGTTCTCCCGGGACTTCGTGGAGGACGACTTC
GCCGGTGTGGTCCGGGACGACGTGACCCTGTTCATCAGCGCGGTCCAGGACCAGGTGGTGCCGGACAACA
CCCTGGCCTGGGTGTGGGTGCGCGGCCTGGACGAGCTGTACGCCGAGTGGTCGGAGGTCGTGTCCACGAA
CTTCCGGGACGCCTCCGGGCCGGCCATGACCGAGATCGGCGAGCAGCCGTGGGGGCGGGAGTTCGCCCTG
CGCGACCCGGCCGGCAACTGCGTGCACTTCGTGGCCGAGGAGCAGGACTGACACGTGCTAAAACTTCATT
TTTAATTTAAAAGGATCTAGGTGAAGATCCTTTTTGATAATCTCATGACCAAAATCCCTTAACGTGAGTT
TTCGTTCCACTGAGCGTCAGACCCCGTAGAAAAGATCAAAGGATCTTCTTGAGATCCTTTTTTTCTGCGC
GTAATCTGCTGCTTGCAAACAAAAAAACCACCGCTACCAGCGGTGGTTTGTTTGCCGGATCAAGAGCTAC
CAACTCTTTTTCCGAAGGTAACTGGCTTCAGCAGAGCGCAGATACCAAATACTGTTCTTCTAGTGTAGCC
GTAGTTAGGCCACCACTTCAAGAACTCTGTAGCACCGCCTACATACCTCGCTCTGCTAATCCTGTTACCA
GTGGCTGCTGCCAGTGGCGATAAGTCGTGTCTTACCGGGTTGGACTCAAGACGATAGTTACCGGATAAGG
CGCAGCGGTCGGGCTGAACGGGGGGTTCGTGCACACAGCCCAGCTTGGAGCGAACGACCTACACCGAACT
GAGATACCTACAGCGTGAGCTATGAGAAAGCGCCACGCTTCCCGAAGGGAGAAAGGCGGACAGGTATCCG
GTAAGCGGCAGGGTCGGAACAGGAGAGCGCACGAGGGAGCTTCCAGGGGGAAACGCCTGGTATCTTTATA
GTCCTGTCGGGTTTCGCCACCTCTGACTTGAGCGTCGATTTTTGTGATGCTCGTCAGGGGGGCGGAGCCT
ATGGAAAAACGCCAGCAACGCGGCCTTTTTACGGTTCCTGGCCTTTTGCTGGCCTTTTGCTCACATGTTC
TTTCCTGCGTTATCCCCTGATTCTGTGGATAACCGTATTACCGCCTTTGAGTGAGCTGATACCGCTCGCC
GCAGCCGAACGACCGAGCGCAGCGAGTCAGTGAGCGAGGAAGCGGAAGAGCGCCCAATACGCAAACCGCC
TCTCCCCGCGCGTTGGCCGATTCATTAATGCAGCTGGCACGACAGGTTTCCCGACTGGAAAGCGGGCAGT
GAGCGCAACGCAATTAATGTGAGTTAGCTCACTCATTAGGCACCCCAGGCTTTACACTTTATGCTTCCGG
CTCGTATGTTGTGTGGAATTGTGAGCGGATAACAATTTCACACAGGAAACAGCTATGACCATGATTACGC
CAAGCTATTTAGGTGACGCGTTAGAATACTCAAGCTATGCATCAAGCTTGGTACCGAGCTCGGATCCACT
AGTAACGGCCGCCAGTGTGATGGATATCTGCAGAATTCGCCCT
